Addgene plasmid #172165: pJH581
Purpose: pylBCD variant in pBAD backbone
Depositing lab: Matthew Bennett. Depositing organization: Rice University. Publication: Improved pyrrolysine biosynthesis through phage assisted non-continuous directed evolution of the complete pathway. Ho JML, Miller CA, Smith KA, Mattia JR, Bennett MR. Nat Commun. 2021 Jun 24;12(1):3914. doi: 10.1038/s41467-021-24183-9. PubMed 34168131.
Backbone
  Vector backbone: pBR322
  Vector type: Bacterial Expression
Growth in bacteria
  Bacterial resistance: Ampicillin, 100 μg/mL
  Growth temperature: 37°C
  Growth strain: NEB Stable
  Copy number: High Copy
Gene/Insert
  Gene/Insert name: Para (pylBCD 3f2+C); AraC
  Species: Synthetic
  Mutation: PylB(N61S, E84K, E122K, E178K, G188R, E251D) PylC(E315K) PylD(A252V)
  Cloning method: Gibson Cloning
Terms and licenses: Academic/Nonprofit Terms; Industry Terms: Not Available to Industry
How to cite: pJH581 was a gift from Matthew Bennett (Addgene plasmid # 172165 ; http://n2t.net/addgene:172165 ; RRID:Addgene_172165)
