[The description below was written by a language model from this plasmid's Addgene catalogue record and pLannotate feature annotations shown in this document.]
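Description:
pJH581 is a bacterial expression plasmid of the pBAD type, built on a pBR322-derived backbone, that carries an evolved variant of the pyrrolysine biosynthetic operon pylBCD. It replicates in E. coli from a ColE1/pMB1-family origin (recorded as high copy; only a short fragment of rop remains, alongside the pBR322 bom region and a small stretch annotated as an RSF origin fragment) and is selected through the β-lactamase gene, which confers ampicillin resistance.

The payload is driven by the arabinose-inducible araBAD promoter, with the araC regulator encoded divergently upstream, so expression is repressed without L-arabinose and can be tuned with the inducer. Downstream, the feature table shows a truncated yeast SMT3 (SUMO) coding segment lying directly before pylB, apparently as an N-terminal fusion, although the catalogue fields do not mention it. This is followed by pylC and pylD, all matched to the Methanosarcina acetivorans proteins, although the record lists the insert as synthetic. PylB converts L-lysine to 3-methylornithine, PylC ligates this to a second lysine, and PylD oxidises the product so that it cyclises into pyrrolysine. Transcription ends at the rrnB T1 and T2 terminators, which are preceded by the 5S rRNA segment typical of pBAD vectors.

This variant, designated 3f2+C, bears six substitutions in PylB (N61S, E84K, E122K, E178K, G188R, E251D), one in PylC (E315K) and one in PylD (A252V). It comes from work using phage-assisted non-continuous directed evolution to improve the complete pyrrolysine pathway. It presumably serves for inducible in-cell production of pyrrolysine in E. coli, for example to characterise the evolved pathway.
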