Features (pLannotate 1.2.2; 15 found; start..end, strand, type, name):
     49..342     +  CDS            SUMO: cleavable ubiquitin-like protein tag; S. cerevisiae SMT3 (truncated)
    346..1395    +  CDS            pylB: PYLB_METAC - Experimental evidence at protein level: Swiss-Prot protein existence level 1. Catalyzes the isomerization of L-lysine to (2R,3R)-3- methylornithine via a radical-based mechanism (Probable). Is required for the biosynthesis of pyrrolysine. From Methanosarcina acetivorans (strain ATCC 35395 / DSM 2834 / JCM 12185 / C2A).
   1411..2499    +  CDS            pylC: PYLC_METAC - Experimental evidence at protein level: Swiss-Prot protein existence level 1. Likely catalyzes the ATP-dependent ligation between (2R,3R)- 3-methylornithine and L-lysine, leading to (3R)-3-methyl-D-ornithyl-N6- L-lysine. Is required for the biosynthesis of pyrrolysine. From Methanosarcina acetivorans (strain ATCC 35395 / DSM 2834 / JCM 12185 / C2A).
   2577..3353    +  CDS            pylD: PYLD_METAC - Experimental evidence at protein level: Swiss-Prot protein existence level 1. Likely catalyzes the NAD(P)-dependent oxidative deamination of (3R)-3-methyl-D-ornithyl-N6-L-lysine, resulting in the formation of pyrrolysine after spontaneous dehydration and cyclization of the intermediate. Is required for the biosynthesis of pyrrolysine. From Methanosarcina acetivorans (strain ATCC 35395 / DSM 2834 / JCM 12185 / C2A).
   3483..3598    +  ncRNA          5S rRNA: Accession: RF00001 - 5S ribosomal RNA
   3602..3688    +  terminator     rrnB T1 terminator: Escherichia coli rrnB; transcription terminator T1 from the E. coli rrnB gene
   3780..3807    +  terminator     rrnB T2 terminator: transcription terminator T2 from the E. coli rrnB gene
   3826..3917    +  promoter       AmpR promoter: bla
   3918..4778    +  CDS            AmpR: β-lactamase; bla; confers resistance to ampicillin, carbenicillin, and related antibiotics
   4949..5537    +  rep_origin     ori: high-copy-number ColE1/pMB1/pBR322/pUC origin of replication
   5596..5729    +  rep_origin     RSF ori (fragment): Plasmids containing the RSF 1030 origin of replication can be propagated in E. coli cells that contain additional plasmids with compatible origins.
   5734..5874    -  misc_feature   bom: basis of mobility region from pBR322
   5976..6016    -  CDS            rop (fragment): Rop protein, which maintains plasmids at low copy number; rop
   6138..7016    -  CDS            araC: L-arabinose regulatory protein; araC
   7043..7327    +  promoter       araBAD promoter: araBAD; promoter of the L-arabinose operon of E. coli; the araC regulatory gene is transcribed in the opposite direction (Guzman et al., 1995)
>Addgene plasmid #172165 | pJH581 | addgene full sequence | sequence record 339054 | Addgene NGS Result
ACCCGTTTTTTGGGCTAACAGGAGGAATTAACCATGATGGGCAGCAGCATGTCGGACTCAGAAGTCAATC
AAGAAGCTAAGCCAGAGGTCAAGCCAGAAGTCAAGCCTGAGACTCACATCAATTTAAAGGTGTCCGATGG
GTCTTCAGAGATCTTCTTCAAGATCAAAAAGACCACTCCTTTAAGAAGGCTGATGGAAGCGTTCGCTAAA
AGACAGGGTAAGGAAATGGACTCCTTAAGATTCTTGTACGACGGTATTAGAATTCAAGCTGATCAGACCC
CTGAAGATTTGGACATGGAGGATAACGATATTATTGAGGCTCACAGAGAACAGATTGGTGGTCATATGAT
TAAGAAGATGGCGACTGAAGATCTGGATCGTTTTGGCGAAAAAATTATTGAAGGATTTCAGTTATCTGAC
GACGATTTACGCGCTTTGCTTAGCCTGGAATCGGAAGAAGAATTGGAAAAGCTGTATTACGTCGCACGTA
AAGTACGCAACCATTACTTTGGAAATCGCGTATTCCTGAGCTGTTTTATCTACTTCAGCACATACTGCAA
AAACCAATGTGCGTTTTGCTATTATAACTGCAAAAACAAGATTAACCGCTATCGTTTGTCCCGCGAAGAA
ATCAAAGAGACTTGCAAGGCCCTTAAAGGTGCGGGTTTCCATATGATTGATCTGACTATGGGGGAGGATC
CCTATTATTACAAGGAACCTGATCGCTTCGTGGAGCTGGTCCAAATGGTTAAGAATGAGCTTGGACTTCC
AATCATGATTTCGCCAGGAGTAATGGATAATGCTACCCTTTTAAAAGCACGCGAAAAGGGAGCTAATTTC
TTCGCCTTATATCAAGAAACCTATGATCAAGAGTTGTACAAGAAGTTGCGCGTAGGTCAGTCGTTCAAGA
GGCGCTACAATACTCGTCGTTTTGCTAAAGAACAAGGGTATTGCATTGAAGACGGTATCTTAACGGGAGT
CGGGAACGATATCGAGTCAACGATCAAATCTTTACGCGGCATGAAATCAAATGATCCCGACATGGTTCGC
GTGATGACTTTCTTACCCCAGGAAGGAACTCCCCTTGAGCGTTTTAAGGACAATAGTAACCTGAGCGAAC
TGAAAATCATTGCGATCTTGCGTCTGATCTTTCCGAAGTGCTTAATCCCCGCGTCGTTGGACCTGGAAGG
GATCGACGGGATGGTACACCGTCTTAACGCAGGTGCTAATATCGTGACTAGCATCCTTCCTAGTGATTCA
AAACTTGAGGGAGTTGCTAACTACGATCGTGACCTGGAAGAGCGCGACCGCGACATTAAAAGCGTCATCA
AGCGCCTTGAGGGAATGGGCATGGAACCAGCGCCACAGGCGGAATTCGAGACTGTACTGCGCTGCTAATA
AGGAGGAAAAATGAAAACCATCTGCCTGATTGGTGGTAAATTGCAGGGTTTTGAGGCCGCGTATCTGTCT
AAAAAAGCCGATATGAAAGTAGTGGTTATCGACAAGAACCCCCAAGCTCTTATCCGCAATTACGCAGACG
AGTTTCATTGTTTTGATGTTATCAAGGAACCAGAGAAACTTCTTGAAATCAGCAAAAATGTAGACGCTAT
CTTGCCCGTCAACGAAAACTTAGAATGTATTAAATTCTTAAGTAGTGTAAAAGAGGAATTTTCTTGCCCA
GTACTGTTCGATTTTGAGGCTTACCGCATCTCGCGCGATAAGAAGAAATCGAAAGAGTATTTCCGTTCCA
TCGGCATTCCGACACCGCAAGACAAACCTGGTCGTCCTCCATACTTCGTTAAGCCACCGTGCGAAAGCTC
GTCGGTTGGTGCTCGCATTATCTACGATGAAGAAGAACTGGGAGAATTGGAGCCCGGCATGCTGGTAGAA
GAGTATGTGGAAGGTGAGGTTATTTCACTTGAAGTAATCGGGGACGGTACCCACTTTGCAGTTGTTAAAG
AGACACTTATTCACATCGACCGCACCTATGACTGCCATATGGTAACTCCCCTGCCATCTGATTTGTCTTT
CCGTGAGATCAGCTATTCTTTAGCGGCCAACCTGCCTTTGAAGGGGATCATGGACGTTGAAGCAATTTCG
GGCCCGCAAGGTTTGAAGGTCATTGAAATTGATTCACGTTTCCCCTCCCAGACCCCCACAGCCGTGTATT
ATTCGTCGGGAGTGAATTTAATTGAGCTGTTGTTTCGTGCCTTTGGAGAAGGGGTGGAGGAAGTTAAAAC
CCTTCCAGAGGACCGCTACTGTATCTACGAGCACCTGATGCTTGCAGAAAATGGGGCCCTGATCCCAGTA
GGTGAGCAGGTTCTGTCGATGGGGAATGACTATGGGAAATACTATAAAGAACCAGGAATTGAAATCTTTT
TATGTCGCGGAGAGGACCCCGTGTTTACGCTTGTCTTTTGGGGAAAGGACCGTGAGGAAGCCGAAAACAA
AAAGCGCACTGGTTTGCTGATTTTGAAGGACCGCTTCGGGGCAGCCGTTTAAAATGGCAAAAATCGGATA
AGAATAAAAATTTGCCCAAAGTAAAATTTGTTTAAAACAGAAAAAGGAGATAAAAAATGGCTTTGTTGAC
TCCCGAGGACCTGGAGAACATTAACCGTCAACTTCACGAAGCCGATTCTACGGTACGTCGTGTGACTGGG
TTAGATATCAAGGGAGTTTGTAAAGATTTCTATGGGACTACTCCATGCTGTGAGAAGGTCGGTATCGTCC
CGGTAACTAGTGGCAACGGCATCATTGGCAACTTTTCTGAAAGTCTTCGTGCGATCACTGAGTACTTTGG
ATTTGACTCATTCGTGACGACCATGCCAGACGTTAGTGGCTACTATGAGGCGGTCCGTAATGGAGCACAA
ATTATTCTTATGGCAGATGATAATACGTTTCTTGCACACAATTTAAAGAACGGCAAGATCGCTAATAATC
AACCGTGTACCGGAATTATCTACGCGGAGATCGCCTCGCGCTATATGAAAGCCGATTCCAAAGATGTGCT
TGCCGTCGGGCTTGGAAAAGTGGGGTTTCCAGGCGCTGCACATTTGGTTAATAAGGGGTTTCGTGTGTAT
GGGTACGACGCGGATAAGGCGTTGTTAGAAAAGACTGTATCAGACCTTGGGATCACACCTTTCGAGCCTG
AGAATCCCCGTCGCTTCTCAATCATTTTTGAGGCGACCCCGTGTGCTGATACAGTACCAGAGTCTGTCAT
CAGCGACAATTGTGTCATCTCTACGCCCGGTATCCCTTGCGCGATCAGCCGTGAACTTCAAGAAAAATAC
GGGGTGGAGTTGATTATGGAACCTCTGGGTATTGGAACTGTTTCTATGCTGTATAGCATTTTGTAAAGCT
CGAGATCTGCAGCTGGTACCATATGGGAATTCGAAGCTTGGCTGTTTTGGCGGATGAGAGAAGATTTTCA
GCCTGATACAGATTAAATCAGAACGCAGAAGCGGTCTGATAAAACAGAATTTGCCTGGCGGCAGTAGCGC
GGTGGTCCCACCTGACCCCATGCCGAACTCAGAAGTGAAACGCCGTAGCGCCGATGGTAGTGTGGGGTCT
CCCCATGCGAGAGTAGGGAACTGCCAGGCATCAAATAAAACGAAAGGCTCAGTCGAAAGACTGGGCCTTT
CGTTTTATCTGTTGTTTGTCGGTGAACGCTCTCCTGAGTAGGACAAATCCGCCGGGAGCGGATTTGAACG
TTGCGAAGCAACGGCCCGGAGGGTGGCGGGCAGGACGCCCGCCATAAACTGCCAGGCATCAAATTAAGCA
GAAGGCCATCCTGACGGATGGCCTTTTTGCGTTTCTACAAACTCTTTTGTTTATTTTTCTAAATACATTC
AAATATGTATCCGCTCATGAGACAATAACCCTGATAAATGCTTCAATAATATTGAAAAAGGAAGAGTATG
AGTATTCAACATTTCCGTGTCGCCCTTATTCCCTTTTTTGCGGCATTTTGCCTTCCTGTTTTTGCTCACC
CAGAAACGCTGGTGAAAGTAAAAGATGCTGAAGATCAGTTGGGTGCACGAGTGGGTTACATCGAACTGGA
TCTCAACAGCGGTAAGATCCTTGAGAGTTTTCGCCCCGAAGAACGTTTTCCAATGATGAGCACTTTTAAA
GTTCTGCTATGTGGCGCGGTATTATCCCGTGTTGACGCCGGGCAAGAGCAACTCGGTCGCCGCATACACT
ATTCTCAGAATGACTTGGTTGAGTACTCACCAGTCACAGAAAAGCATCTTACGGATGGCATGACAGTAAG
AGAATTATGCAGTGCTGCCATAACCATGAGTGATAACACTGCGGCCAACTTACTTCTGACAACGATCGGA
GGACCGAAGGAGCTAACCGCTTTTTTGCACAACATGGGGGATCATGTAACTCGCCTTGATCGTTGGGAAC
CGGAGCTGAATGAAGCCATACCAAACGACGAGCGTGACACCACGATGCCTGTAGCAATGGCAACAACGTT
GCGCAAACTATTAACTGGCGAACTACTTACTCTAGCTTCCCGGCAACAATTAATAGACTGGATGGAGGCG
GATAAAGTTGCAGGACCACTTCTGCGCTCGGCCCTTCCGGCTGGCTGGTTTATTGCTGATAAATCTGGAG
CCGGTGAGCGTGGGTCTCGCGGTATCATTGCAGCACTGGGGCCAGATGGTAAGCCCTCCCGTATCGTAGT
TATCTACACGACGGGGAGTCAGGCAACTATGGATGAACGAAATAGACAGATCGCTGAGATAGGTGCCTCA
CTGATTAAGCATTGGTAACTGTCAGACCAAGTTTACTCATATATACTTTAGATTGATTTAAAACTTCATT
TTTAATTTAAAAGGATCTAGGTGAAGATCCTTTTTGATAATCTCATGACCAAAATCCCTTAACGTGAGTT
TTCGTTCCACTGAGCGTCAGACCCCGTAGAAAAGATCAAAGGATCTTCTTGAGATCCTTTTTTTCTGCGC
GTAATCTGCTGCTTGCAAACAAAAAAACCACCGCTACCAGCGGTGGTTTGTTTGCCGGATCAAGAGCTAC
CAACTCTTTTTCCGAAGGTAACTGGCTTCAGCAGAGCGCAGATACCAAATACTGTCCTTCTAGTGTAGCC
GTAGTTAGGCCACCACTTCAAGAACTCTGTAGCACCGCCTACATACCTCGCTCTGCTAATCCTGTTACCA
GTGGCTGCTGCCAGTGGCGATAAGTCGTGTCTTACCGGGTTGGACTCAAGACGATAGTTACCGGATAAGG
CGCAGCGGTCGGGCTGAACGGGGGGTTCGTGCACACAGCCCAGCTTGGAGCGAACGACCTACACCGAACT
GAGATACCTACAGCGTGAGCTATGAGAAAGCGCCACGCTTCCCGAAGGGAGAAAGGCGGACAGGTATCCG
GTAAGCGGCAGGGTCGGAACAGGAGAGCGCACGAGGGAGCTTCCAGGGGGAAACGCCTGGTATCTTTATA
GTCCTGTCGGGTTTCGCCACCTCTGACTTGAGCGTCGATTTTTGTGATGCTCGTCAGGGGGGCGGAGCCT
ATGGAAAAACGCCAGCAACGCGGCCTTTTTACGGTTCCTGGCCTTTTGCTGGCCTTTTGCTGGCCTTTTG
CTCACATGTTCTTTCCTGCGTTATCCCCTGATTCTGTGGATAACCGTATTACCGCCTTTGAGTGAGCTGA
TACCGCTCGCCGCAGCCGAACGACCGAGCGCAGCGAGTCAGTGAGCGAGGAAGCGGAAGAGCGCCTGATG
CGGTATTTTCTCCTTACGCATCTGTGCGGTATTTCACACCGCATATGGTGCACTCTCAGTACAATCTGCT
CTGATGCCGCATAGTTAAGCCAGTATACACTCCGCTATCGCTACGTGACTGGGTCATGGCTGCGCCCCGA
CACCCGCCAACACCCGCTGACGCGCCCTGACGGGCTTGTCTGCTCCCGGCATCCGCTTACAGACAAGCTG
TGACCGTCTCCGGGAGCTGCATGTGTCAGAGGTTTTCACCGTCATCACCGAAACGCGCGAGGCAGCAGAT
CAATTCGCGCGCGAAGGCGAAGCGGCATGCATAATGTGCCTGTCAAATGGACGAAGCAGGGATTCTGCAA
ACCCTATGCTACTCCGTCAAGCCGTCAATTGTCTGATTCGTTACCAATTATGACAACTTGACGGCTACAT
CATTCACTTTTTCTTCACAACCGGCACGGAACTCGCTCGGGCTGGCCCCGGTGCATTTTTTAAATACCCG
CGAGAAATAGAGTTGATCGTCAAAACCAACATTGCGACCGACGGTGGCGATAGGCATCCGGGTGGTGCTC
AAAAGCAGCTTCGCCTGGCTGATACGTTGGTCCTCGCGCCAGCTTAAGACGCTAATCCCTAACTGCTGGC
GGAAAAGATGTGACAGACGCGACGGCGACAAGCAAACATGCTGTGCGACGCTGGCGATATCAAAATTGCT
GTCTGCCAGGTGATCGCTGATGTACTGACAAGCCTCGCGTACCCGATTATCCATCGGTGGATGGAGCGAC
TCGTTAATCGCTTCCATGCGCCGCAGTAACAATTGCTCAAGCAGATTTATCGCCAGCAGCTCCGAATAGC
GCCCTTCCCCTTGCCCGGCGTTAATGATTTGCCCAAACAGGTCGCTGAAATGCGGCTGGTGCGCTTCATC
CGGGCGAAAGAACCCCGTATTGGCAAATATTGACGGCCAGTTAAGCCATTCATGCCAGTAGGCGCGCGGA
CGAAAGTAAACCCACTGGTGATACCATTCGCGAGCCTCCGGATGACGACCGTAGTGATGAATCTCTCCTG
GCGGGAACAGCAAAATATCACCCGGTCGGCAAACAAATTCTCGTCCCTGATTTTTCACCACCCCCTGACC
GCGAATGGTGAGATTGAGAATATAACCTTTCATTCCCAGCGGTCGGTCGATAAAAAAATCGAGATAACCG
TTGGCCTCAATCGGCGTTAAACCCGCCACCAGATGGGCATTAAACGAGTATCCCGGCAGCAGGGGATCAT
TTTGCGCTTCAGCCATACTTTTCATACTCCCGCCATTCAGAGAAGAAACCAATTGTCCATATTGCATCAG
ACATTGCCGTCACTGCGTCTTTTACTGGCTCTTCTCGCTAACCAAACCGGTAACCCCGCTTATTAAAAGC
ATTCTGTAACAAAGCGGGACCAAAGCCATGACAAAAACGCGTAACAAAAGTGTCTATAATCACGGCAGAA
AAGTCCACATTGATTATTTGCACGGCGTCACACTTTGCTATGCCATAGCATTTTTATCCATAAGATTAGC
GGATCCTACCTGACGCTTTTTATCGCAACTCTCTACTGTTTCTCCAT
